>Addgene plasmid #144879 | TFORF3403 | addgene full sequence | sequence record 404445 | Addgene NGS Result
TTAATGTAGTCTTATGCAATACTCTTGTAGTCTTGCAACATGGTAACGATGAGTTAGCAACATGCCTTAC
AAGGAGAGAAAAAGCACCGTGCATGCCGATTGGTGGAAGTAAGGTGGTACGATCGTGCCTTATTAGGAAG
GCAACAGACGGGTCTGACATGGATTGGACGAACCACTGAATTGCCGCATTGCAGAGATATTGTATTTAAG
TGCCTAGCTCGATACATAAACGGGTCTCTCTGGTTAGACCAGATCTGAGCCTGGGAGCTCTCTGGCTAAC
TAGGGAACCCACTGCTTAAGCCTCAATAAAGCTTGCCTTGAGTGCTTCAAGTAGTGTGTGCCCGTCTGTT
GTGTGACTCTGGTAACTAGAGATCCCTCAGACCCTTTTAGTCAGTGTGGAAAATCTCTAGCAGTGGCGCC
CGAACAGGGACTTGAAAGCGAAAGGGAAACCAGAGGAGCTCTCTCGACGCAGGACTCGGCTTGCTGAAGC
GCGCACGGCAAGAGGCGAGGGGCGGCGACTGGTGAGTACGCCAAAAATTTTGACTAGCGGAGGCTAGAAG
GAGAGAGATGGGTGCGAGAGCGTCAGTATTAAGCGGGGGAGAATTAGATCGCGATGGGAAAAAATTCGGT
TAAGGCCAGGGGGAAAGAAAAAATATAAATTAAAACATATAGTATGGGCAAGCAGGGAGCTAGAACGATT
CGCAGTTAATCCTGGCCTGTTAGAAACATCAGAAGGCTGTAGACAAATACTGGGACAGCTACAACCATCC
CTTCAGACAGGATCAGAAGAACTTAGATCATTATATAATACAGTAGCAACCCTCTATTGTGTGCATCAAA
GGATAGAGATAAAAGACACCAAGGAAGCTTTAGACAAGATAGAGGAAGAGCAAAACAAAAGTAAGACCAC
CGCACAGCAAGCGGCCGCTGATCTTCAGACCTGGAGGAGGAGATATGAGGGACAATTGGAGAAGTGAATT
ATATAAATATAAAGTAGTAAAAATTGAACCATTAGGAGTAGCACCCACCAAGGCAAAGAGAAGAGTGGTG
CAGAGAGAAAAAAGAGCAGTGGGAATAGGAGCTTTGTTCCTTGGGTTCTTGGGAGCAGCAGGAAGCACTA
TGGGCGCAGCGTCAATGACGCTGACGGTACAGGCCAGACAATTATTGTCTGGTATAGTGCAGCAGCAGAA
CAATTTGCTGAGGGCTATTGAGGCGCAACAGCATCTGTTGCAACTCACAGTCTGGGGCATCAAGCAGCTC
CAGGCAAGAATCCTGGCTGTGGAAAGATACCTAAAGGATCAACAGCTCCTGGGGATTTGGGGTTGCTCTG
GAAAACTCATTTGCACCACTGCTGTGCCTTGGAATGCTAGTTGGAGTAATAAATCTCTGGAACAGATTTG
GAATCACACGACCTGGATGGAGTGGGACAGAGAAATTAACAATTACACAAGCTTAATACACTCCTTAATT
GAAGAATCGCAAAACCAGCAAGAAAAGAATGAACAAGAATTATTGGAATTAGATAAATGGGCAAGTTTGT
GGAATTGGTTTAACATAACAAATTGGCTGTGGTATATAAAATTATTCATAATGATAGTAGGAGGCTTGGT
AGGTTTAAGAATAGTTTTTGCTGTACTTTCTATAGTGAATAGAGTTAGGCAGGGATATTCACCATTATCG
TTTCAGACCCACCTCCCAACCCCGAGGGGACCCATGCATTGCATCTCAATTAGTCAGCAACCAGGTGTGG
AAAGTCCCCAGGCTCCCCAGCAGGCAGAAGTATGCAAAGCATGCGTCTCAATTAGTCAGCAACCATAGTC
CCGCCCCTAACTCCGCCCATCCCGCCCCTAACTCCGCCCAGTTCCGCCCATTCTCCGCCCCATGGCTGAC
TAATTTTTTTTATTTATGCAGAGGCCGAGGCCGCCTCGGCCTCTGAGCTATTCCAGAAGTAGTGAGGAGG
CTTTTTTGGAGGCCTAGGCTTTTGCAAAAAGCTTTCTAGAGGTACCACCGGAGCTTACCATGACCGAGTA
CAAGCCCACGGTGCGCCTCGCCACCCGCGACGACGTCCCCAGGGCCGTACGCACCCTCGCCGCCGCGTTC
GCCGACTACCCCGCCACGCGCCACACCGTCGATCCGGACCGCCACATCGAGCGGGTCACCGAGCTGCAAG
AACTCTTCCTCACGCGCGTCGGGCTCGACATCGGCAAGGTGTGGGTCGCGGACGACGGCGCCGCCGTGGC
GGTCTGGACCACGCCGGAGAGCGTCGAAGCGGGGGCGGTGTTCGCCGAGATCGGCCCGCGCATGGCCGAG
TTGAGCGGTTCCCGGCTGGCCGCGCAGCAACAGATGGAAGGCCTCCTGGCGCCGCACCGGCCCAAGGAGC
CCGCGTGGTTCCTGGCCACCGTCGGCGTCTCGCCCGACCACCAGGGCAAGGGTCTGGGCAGCGCCGTCGT
GCTCCCCGGAGTGGAGGCGGCCGAGCGCGCCGGGGTGCCCGCCTTCCTGGAGACCTCCGCGCCCCGCAAC
CTCCCCTTCTACGAGCGGCTCGGCTTCACCGTCACCGCCGACGTCGAGGTGCCCGAAGGACCGCGCACCT
GGTGCATGACCCGCAAGCCCGGTGCCAGTTAACGAATTCTAGATCTTGAGACAAATGGCAGTATTCATCC
ACAATTTTAAAAGAAAAGGGGGGATTGGGGGGTACAGTGCAGGGGAAAGAATAGTAGACATAATAGCAAC
AGACATACAAACTAAAGAATTACAAAAACAAATTACAAAAATTCAAAATTTTCGGGTTTATTACAGGGAC
AGCAGAGATCCACTTTGGCGCCGGCTCGAGGCCTGCAGGTGCAAAGATGGATAAAGTTTTAAACAGAGAG
GAATCTTTGCAGCTAATGGACCTTCTAGGTCTTGAAAGGAGTGGGAATTGGCTCCGGTGCCCGTCAGTGG
GCAGAGCGCACATCGCCCACAGTCCCCGAGAAGTTGGGGGGAGGGGTCGGCAATTGAACCGGTGCCTAGA
GAAGGTGGCGCGGGGTAAACTGGGAAAGTGATGTCGTGTACTGGCTCCGCCTTTTTCCCGAGGGTGGGGG
AGAACCGTATATAAGTGCAGTAGTCGCCGTGAACGTTCTTTTTCGCAACGGGTTTGCCGCCAGAACACAG
GTAAGTGCCGTGTGTGGTTCCCGCGGGCCTGGCCTCTTTACGGGTTATGGCCCTTGCGTGCCTTGAATTA
CTTCCACCTGGCTGCAGTACGTGATTCTTGATCCCGAGCTTCGGGTTGGAAGTGGGTGGGAGAGTTCGAG
GCCTTGCGCTTAAGGAGCCCCTTCGCCTCGTGCTTGAGTTGAGGCCTGGCCTGGGCGCTGGGGCCGCCGC
GTGCGAATCTGGTGGCACCTTCGCGCCTGTCTCGCTGCTTTCGATAAGTCTCTAGCCATTTAAAATTTTT
GATGACCTGCTGCGACGCTTTTTTTCTGGCAAGATAGTCTTGTAAATGCGGGCCAAGATCTGCACACTGG
TATTTCGGTTTTTGGGGCCGCGGGCGGCGACGGGGCCCGTGCGTCCCAGCGCACATGTTCGGCGAGGCGG
GGCCTGCGAGCGCGGCCACCGAGAATCGGACGGGGGTAGTCTCAAGCTGGCCGGCCTGCTCTGGTGCCTG
GCCTCGCGCCGCCGTGTATCGCCCCGCCCTGGGCGGCAAGGCTGGCCCGGTCGGCACCAGTTGCGTGAGC
GGAAAGATGGCCGCTTCCCGGCCCTGCTGCAGGGAGCTCAAAATGGAGGACGCGGCGCTCGGGAGAGCGG
GCGGGTGAGTCACCCACACAAAGGAAAAGGGCCTTTCCGTCCTCAGCCGTCGCTTCATGTGACTCCACGG
AGTACCGGGCGCCGTCCAGGCACCTCGATTAGTTCTCGAGCTTTTGGAGTACGTCGTCTTTAGGTTGGGG
GGAGGGGTTTTATGCGATGGAGTTTCCCCACACTGAGTGGGTGGAGACTGAAGTTAGGCCAGCTTGGCAC
TTGATGTAATTCTCCTTGGAATTTGCCCTTTTTGAGTTTGGATCTTGGTTCATTCTCAAGCCTCAGACAG
TGGTTCAAAGTTTTTTTCTTCCATTTCAGGTGTCGTGAGGCTAGCATCGATTGATCAACAAGTTTGTACA
AAAAAGTTGGCATGCCAGAGTGGCCACCTTGCTTATCTGTGGCCCCGGCCCTGGTGATCACCATGGCAGC
TGGGAAGGGAGCCCCGTTGAGCCCATCGGCTGAAAACAGATGGCGACTTAGCGAACCTGAGCTGGGCCGG
GGCTGCAAGCCAGTGCTGCTCGAGAAGACGAACCGCCTGGGCCCTGAGGCTGCTGTGGGCAGGGCGGGCC
GGGATGTGGGCAGTGCGGAGCTGGCACTGTTGGTAGCCCCAGGCAAGCCCCGACCTGGCAAGCCGCTGCC
CCCGAAGACACGTGGAGAGCAGAGGCAGAGCGCCTTCACGGAGCTGCCGAGGATGAAGGACCGGCAGGTG
GATGCTCAGGCCCAGGAGAGGGAGCACGATGACCCCACAGGCCAACCTGGTGCCCCACAGCTGACCCAGA
ACATCCCCAGAGGCCCAGCTGGCAGCAAAGTCTTCTCTGTGTGGCCCAGCGGAGCACGAAGTGAGCAAAG
AAGCGCCTTTAGCAAACCAACCAAGCGACCAGCAGAGAGGCCTGAGCTAACCTCAGTCTTCCCTGCAGGG
GAATCTGCAGATGCCCTGGGGGAGCTGTCTGGACTCCTCAACACTACAGACCTCGCTTGTTGGGGTCGAC
TTTCAACTCCCAAGCTTTTGGTTGGTGATTTGTGGAACTTGCAAGCATTGCCACAGAATGCTCCACTCTG
TAGCACTTTTCTGGGTGCCCCTACACTGTGGCTGGAGCATACCCAGGCCCAGGTGCCCCCACCCTCATCA
TCCTCCACCACTTCGTGGGCCCTCCTGCCACCCACCCTCACCTCCCTGGGCTTGTCCACCCAGAACTGGT
GTGCAAAGTGCAACCTGTCCTTTCGCCTAACGTCCGACCTGGTCTTTCACATGCGATCCCACCACAAAAA
GGAGCATGCGGGGCCTGACCCACATTCTCAGAAGCGGAGAGAAGAGGCCCTTGCCTGCCCTGTGTGCCAG
GAGCACTTCCGGGAGCGCCACCACCTCTCCCGGCACATGACTTCTCACAGCTACCCAACTTTCTTGTACA
AAGTGGTTGATATCGGTAAGCCTATCCCTAACCCTCTCCTCGGTCTCGATTCTACGTAGTAATGAACTAG
TCCGTAACTTGAAAGTATTTCGATTTCTTGGCTTTATATATCTTGTGGAAAGGACGATTTGTCGGGGTTG
TTGCACATCCAACGCGTTAAGTCGACAATCAACCTCTGGATTACAAAATTTGTGAAAGATTGACTGGTAT
TCTTAACTATGTTGCTCCTTTTACGCTATGTGGATACGCTGCTTTAATGCCTTTGTATCATGCTATTGCT
TCCCGTATGGCTTTCATTTTCTCCTCCTTGTATAAATCCTGGTTGCTGTCTCTTTATGAGGAGTTGTGGC
CCGTTGTCAGGCAACGTGGCGTGGTGTGCACTGTGTTTGCTGACGCAACCCCCACTGGTTGGGGCATTGC
CACCACCTGTCAGCTCCTTTCCGGGACTTTCGCTTTCCCCCTCCCTATTGCCACGGCGGAACTCATCGCC
GCCTGCCTTGCCCGCTGCTGGACAGGGGCTCGGCTGTTGGGCACTGACAATTCCGTGGTGTTGTCGGGGA
AATCATCGTCCTTTCCTTGGCTGCTCGCCTGTGTTGCCACCTGGATTCTGCGCGGGACGTCCTTCTGCTA
CGTCCCTTCGGCCCTCAATCCAGCGGACCTTCCTTCCCGCGGCCTGCTGCCGGCTCTGCGGCCTCTTCCG
CGTCTTCGCCTTCGCCCTCAGACGAGTCGGATCTCCCTTTGGGCCGCCTCCCCGCGTCGACTTTAAGACC
AATGACTTACAAGGCAGCTGTAGATCTTAGCCACTTTTTAAAAGAAAAGGGGGGACTGGAAGGGCTAATT
CACTCCCAACGAAGACAAGATCTGCTTTTTGCTTGTACTGGGTCTCTCTGGTTAGACCAGATCTGAGCCT
GGGAGCTCTCTGGCTAACTAGGGAACCCACTGCTTAAGCCTCAATAAAGCTTGCCTTGAGTGCTTCAAGT
AGTGTGTGCCCGTCTGTTGTGTGACTCTGGTAACTAGAGATCCCTCAGACCCTTTTAGTCAGTGTGGAAA
ATCTCTAGCAGTACGTATAGTAGTTCATGTCATCTTATTATTCAGTATTTATAACTTGCAAAGAAATGAA
TATCAGAGAGTGAGAGGAACTTGTTTATTGCAGCTTATAATGGTTACAAATAAAGCAATAGCATCACAAA
TTTCACAAATAAAGCATTTTTTTCACTGCATTCTAGTTGTGGTTTGTCCAAACTCATCAATGTATCTTAT
CATGTCTGGCTCTAGCTATCCCGCCCCTAACTCCGCCCATCCCGCCCCTAACTCCGCCCAGTTCCGCCCA
TTCTCCGCCCCATGGCTGACTAATTTTTTTTATTTATGCAGAGGCCGAGGCCGCCTCGGCCTCTGAGCTA
TTCCAGAAGTAGTGAGGAGGCTTTTTTGGAGGCCTAGGGACGTACCCAATTCGCCCTATAGTGAGTCGTA
TTACGCGCGCTCACTGGCCGTCGTTTTACAACGTCGTGACTGGGAAAACCCTGGCGTTACCCAACTTAAT
CGCCTTGCAGCACATCCCCCTTTCGCCAGCTGGCGTAATAGCGAAGAGGCCCGCACCGATCGCCCTTCCC
AACAGTTGCGCAGCCTGAATGGCGAATGGG
[124 nt withheld, positions 6821-6944]
C
[91 nt withheld, positions 6946-7036]
A
[49 nt withheld, positions 7038-7086]
CCTTTGACGTTGGAGTCCACGTTCTTT
[37 nt withheld, positions 7114-7150]
ACCCTATCTCGGTCTATTCTTTTGATTTATAAGGGATTTTGCCGATTTCGGCCTATTGGTTAAAAAATGA
GCTGATTTAACAAAAATTTAACGCGAATTTTAACAAAATATTAACGCTTACAATTTAGGTGGCACTTTTC
GGGGAAATGTGCGCGGAACCCCTATTTGTTTATTTTTCTAAATACATTCAAATATGTATCCGCTCATGAG
ACAATAACCCTGATAAATGCTTCAATAATATTGAAAAAGGAAGAGTATGAGTATTCAACATTTCCGTGTC
GCCCTTATTCCCTTTTTTGCGGCATTTTGCCTTCCTGTTTTTGCTCACCCAGAAACGCTGGTGAAAGTAA
AAGATGCTGAAGATCAGTTGGGTGCACGAGTGGGTTACATCGAACTGGATCTCAACAGCGGTAAGATCCT
TGAGAGTTTTCGCCCCGAAGAACGTTTTCCAATGATGAGCACTTTTAAAGTTCTGCTATGTGGCGCGGTA
TTATCCCGTATTGACGCCGGGCAAGAGCAACTCGGTCGCCGCATACACTATTCTCAGAATGACTTGGTTG
AGTACTCACCAGTCACAGAAAAGCATCTTACGGATGGCATGACAGTAAGAGAATTATGCAGTGCTGCCAT
AACCATGAGTGATAACACTGCGGCCAACTTACTTCTGACAACGATCGGAGGACCGAAGGAGCTAACCGCT
TTTTTGCACAACATGGGGGATCATGTAACTCGCCTTGATCGTTGGGAACCGGAGCTGAATGAAGCCATAC
CAAACGACGAGCGTGACACCACGATGCCTGTAGCAATGGCAACAACGTTGCGCAAACTATTAACTGGCGA
ACTACTTACTCTAGCTTCCCGGCAACAATTAATAGACTGGATGGAGGCGGATAAAGTTGCAGGACCACTT
CTGCGCTCGGCCCTTCCGGCTGGCTGGTTTATTGCTGATAAATCTGGAGCCGGTGAGCGTGGGTCTCGCG
GTATCATTGCAGCACTGGGGCCAGATGGTAAGCCCTCCCGTATCGTAGTTATCTACACGACGGGGAGTCA
GGCAACTATGGATGAACGAAATAGACAGATCGCTGAGATAGGTGCCTCACTGATTAAGCATTGGTAACTG
TCAGACCAAGTTTACTCATATATACTTTAGATTGATTTAAAACTTCATTTTTAATTTAAAAGGATCTAGG
TGAAGATCCTTTTTGATAATCTCATGACCAAAATCCCTTAACGTGAGTTTTCGTTCCACTGAGCGTCAGA
CCCCGTAGAAAAGATCAAAGGATCTTCTTGAGATCCTTTTTTTCTGCGCGTAATCTGCTGCTTGCAAACA
AAAAAACCACCGCTACCAGCGGTGGTTTGTTTGCCGGATCAAGAGCTACCAACTCTTTTTCCGAAGGTAA
CTGGCTTCAGCAGAGCGCAGATACCAAATACTGTTCTTCTAGTGTAGCCGTAGTTAGGCCACCACTTCAA
GAACTCTGTAGCACCGCCTACATACCTCGCTCTGCTAATCCTGTTACCAGTGGCTGCTGCCAGTGGCGAT
AAGTCGTGTCTTACCGGGTTGGACTCAAGACGATAGTTACCGGATAAGGCGCAGCGGTCGGGCTGAACGG
GGGGTTCGTGCACACAGCCCAGCTTGGAGCGAACGACCTACACCGAACTGAGATACCTACAGCGTGAGCT
ATGAGAAAGCGCCACGCTTCCCGAAGGGAGAAAGGCGGACAGGTATCCGGTAAGCGGCAGGGTCGGAACA
GGAGAGCGCACGAGGGAGCTTCCAGGGGGAAACGCCTGGTATCTTTATAGTCCTGTCGGGTTTCGCCACC
TCTGACTTGAGCGTCGATTTTTGTGATGCTCGTCAGGGGGGCGGAGCCTATGGAAAAACGCCAGCAACGC
GGCCTTTTTACGGTTCCTGGCCTTTTGCTGGCCTTTTGCTCACATGTTCTTTCCTGCGTTATCCCCTGAT
TCTGTGGATAACCGTATTACCGCCTTTGAGTGAGCTGATACCGCTCGCCGCAGCCGAACGACCGAGCGCA
GCGAGTCAGTGAGCGAGGAAGCGGAAGAGCGCCCAATACGCAAACCGCCTCTCCCCGCGCGTTGGCCGAT
TCATTAATGCAGCTGGCACGACAGGTTTCCCGACTGGAAAGCGGGCAGTGAGCGCAACGCAATTAATGTG
AGTTAGCTCACTCATTAGGCACCCCAGGCTTTACACTTTATGCTTCCGGCTCGTATGTTGTGTGGAATTG
TGAGCGGATAACAATTTCACACAGGAAACAGCTATGACCATGATTACGCCAAGCGCGCAATTAACCCTCA
CTAAAGGGAACAAAAGCTGGAGCTGCAAGC
Features (pLannotate 1.2.2; 34 found; start..end, strand, type, name):
      5..231     +  promoter       RSV promoter: Rous sarcoma virus enhancer/promoter
    232..412     +  LTR            5' LTR (truncated): truncated 5' long terminal repeat (LTR) from HIV-1
    459..584     +  misc_feature   HIV-1 Ψ: packaging signal of human immunodeficiency virus type 1
    568..931     +  CDS            HIV-1 gag (fragment): gag protein from human immunodeficiency virus 1; gag
   1077..1310    +  misc_feature   RRE: The Rev response element (RRE) of HIV-1 allows for Rev-dependent mRNA export from the nucleus to the cytoplasm.
   1687..1713    +  CDS            Rev (fragment): human immunodeficiency virus 1 (HIV-1) Rev protein; rev; enhances nuclear export of unspliced and incompletely spliced viral mRNAs
   1720..1743    +  promoter       SV40 promoter (fragment): SV40 early promoter
   1744..1815    +  promoter       SV40 promoter (fragment): SV40 enhancer and early promoter
   1839..1974    +  rep_origin     SV40 ori: SV40 origin of replication
   2020..2616    +  CDS            PuroR (fragment): puromycin N-acetyltransferase; pac from Streptomyces; confers resistance to puromycin
   2665..2782    +  misc_feature   cPPT/CTS: central polypurine tract and central termination sequence of HIV-1
   2847..2913    +  CDS            small t antigen (fragment): SV40 (simian virus 40) small t antigen
   2920..4098    +  promoter       EF-1α promoter: strong constitutive promoter for human elongation factor EF-1α
   4119..4136    +  protein_bind   attB1 (fragment): mutant version of attB; core recombination site for the Gateway® BP reaction BP Clonase™
   4142..5161    +  CDS            ZNF488: ZN488_HUMAN - Experimental evidence at protein level: Swiss-Prot protein existence level 1. Transcriptional repressor. Plays a role in oligodendrocyte differentiation, together with OLIG2. Mediates Notch signaling- activated formation of oligodendrocyte precursors. Promotes differentiation of adult neural stem progenitor cells (NSPCs) into mature oligodendrocytes and contributes to remyelination following nerve injury. From Homo sapiens (Human).
   5163..5187    -  protein_bind   attB2: mutant version of attB; recombination site for the Gateway® BP reaction BP Clonase™
   5195..5236    +  CDS            V5 tag: epitope tag from simian virus 5
   5252..5305    +  promoter       U6 promoter (fragment): RNA polymerase III promoter for human U6 snRNA
   5347..5935    +  misc_feature   WPRE: woodchuck hepatitis virus posttranscriptional regulatory element
   5986..6005    +  misc_feature   cPPT/CTS (fragment): central polypurine tract and central termination sequence of HIV-1
   6007..6240    +  LTR            3' LTR (ΔU3): self-inactivating 3' long terminal repeat (LTR) from HIV-1
   6318..6439    +  polyA_signal   SV40 poly(A) signal: SV40 polyadenylation signal
   6479..6614    +  rep_origin     SV40 ori: SV40 origin of replication
   6635..6653    -  promoter       T7 promoter: promoter for bacteriophage T7 RNA polymerase
   6661..6816    +  CDS            lacZα (fragment): LacZα fragment of β-galactosidase; lacZ fragment
   6821..7249    +  rep_origin     f1 ori (sequence partly withheld): f1 bacteriophage origin of replication; arrow indicates direction of (+) strand synthesis
   7302..7406    +  promoter       AmpR promoter: bla
   7407..8267    +  CDS            AmpR: β-lactamase; bla; confers resistance to ampicillin, carbenicillin, and related antibiotics
   8438..9026    +  rep_origin     ori: high-copy-number ColE1/pMB1/pBR322/pUC origin of replication
   9209..9301    +  CDS            lacI (fragment): lac repressor; lacI; The lac repressor binds to the lac operator to inhibit transcription in E. coli. This inhibition can be relieved by adding lactose or isopropyl-β-D-thiogalactopyranoside (IPTG).
   9314..9335    +  protein_bind   CAP binding site: CAP binding activates transcription in the presence of cAMP. E. coli catabolite activator protein
   9350..9380    +  promoter       lac promoter: promoter for the E. coli lac operon
   9388..9404    +  protein_bind   lac operator: The lac repressor binds to the lac operator to inhibit transcription in E. coli. This inhibition can be relieved by adding lactose or isopropyl-β-D-thiogalactopyranoside (IPTG). lac repressor encoded by lacI
   9449..9467    +  promoter       T3 promoter: promoter for bacteriophage T3 RNA polymerase
