[The description below was written by a language model from this plasmid's Addgene catalogue record and pLannotate feature annotations shown in this document.]
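Description:
TFORF3403 is a lentiviral mammalian expression plasmid built on the pLX_TRC317 backbone. It carries the human transcription factor ZNF488 as one member of a barcoded transcription factor ORF collection. It is propagated in E. coli through a high-copy ColE1/pUC-type origin with ampicillin selection from the bla gene, and the backbone also contains an f1 origin and remnants of lac/lacZα cloning elements. The depositor notes that the plasmid can recombine during propagation, as is common for vectors containing LTR repeats.

The viral portion has a third-generation, self-inactivating layout. An RSV promoter drives a truncated HIV-1 5' LTR, followed by the Ψ packaging signal with a gag fragment, the RRE for Rev-dependent export of genomic RNA, a cPPT/CTS, a WPRE to enhance transcript expression, and a ΔU3 3' LTR. Within this unit, an SV40 promoter drives the puromycin N-acetyltransferase gene so that transduced cells can be selected.

A separate EF-1α promoter drives the ZNF488 ORF. The ORF was introduced by Gateway cloning and is flanked by attB1 and attB2 sites, with a C-terminal V5 epitope tag for detection. The annotated coding region is about 1 kb, somewhat shorter than the 1,226 bp insert listed in the catalogue, which presumably includes flanking sequence. ZNF488 is annotated as a transcriptional repressor involved in oligodendrocyte differentiation.

According to the record, each construct in the collection carries a unique 24-bp barcode, though the feature table does not annotate it. The barcode identifies which transcription factor a cell received, supporting pooled overexpression screens such as directed differentiation studies.
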