Addgene plasmid #144879: TFORF3403
Purpose: Lentiviral vector for overexpressing transcription factor ORFs with unique 24-bp barcodes. Barcodes facilitate identification of transcription factors in pooled screens.
Depositing lab: Feng Zhang. Depositing organization: Broad Institute. Publication: A transcription factor atlas of directed differentiation. Joung J, Ma S, Tay T, Geiger-Schuller KR, Kirchgatterer PC, Verdine VK, Guo B, Arias-Garcia MA, Allen WE, Singh A, Kuksenko O, Abudayyeh OO, Gootenberg JS, Fu Z, Macrae RK, Buenrostro JD, Regev A, Zhang F. Cell. 2023 Jan 5;186(1):209-229.e26. doi: 10.1016/j.cell.2022.11.026. PubMed 36608654.
Backbone
  Vector backbone: pLX_TRC317
  Backbone manufacturer: Broad Institute Genetic Perturbation Platform
  Backbone size w/o insert (bp): 8264
  Vector type: Mammalian Expression, Lentiviral
  Selectable markers: Puromycin
Growth in bacteria
  Bacterial resistance: Ampicillin, 100 μg/mL
  Growth temperature: 37°C
  Growth strain: NEB Stable
  Copy number: High Copy
Gene/Insert
  Gene/Insert name: ZNF488
  Species: H. sapiens (human)
  Insert size (bp): 1226
  Entrez Gene: ZNF488 (a.k.a. FLJ32104)
  Promoter: EF1a
  Tag / fusion protein: V5 (C terminal on insert)
  Cloning method: Gateway Cloning
  Sequencing primers: 5′ GGGTGGAGACTGAAGTTAGGCCAG; 3′ CACATAGCGTAAAAGGAGCAACATAG
Resource information
  A portion of this plasmid was derived from a plasmid made by: Broad Institute Genetic Perturbation Platform
Terms and licenses: Academic/Nonprofit Terms; Industry Terms: Not Available to Industry
Depositor comments: NM_001346933.1 Please test multiple small colonies in case of plasmid recombination. To make this collection available in a timely manner, a portion of this collection was not fully sequenced by Addgene. If an Addgene verified full plasmid sequence is not available, please contact us prior to placing an order to request the full sequence.
How to cite: TFORF3403 was a gift from Feng Zhang (Addgene plasmid # 144879 ; http://n2t.net/addgene:144879 ; RRID:Addgene_144879)
