>Addgene plasmid #144879 | TFORF3403 | depositor partial sequence | sequence record 286752 | Insert
ATCGATTGATCAACAAGTTTGTACAAAAAAGTTGGCATGCCAGAGTGGCCACCTTGCTTATCTGTGGCCC
CGGCCCTGGTGATCACCATGGCAGCTGGGAAGGGAGCCCCGTTGAGCCCATCGGCTGAAAACAGATGGCG
ACTTAGCGAACCTGAGCTGGGCCGGGGCTGCAAGCCAGTGCTGCTCGAGAAGACGAACCGCCTGGGCCCT
GAGGCTGCTGTGGGCAGGGCGGGCCGGGATGTGGGCAGTGCGGAGCTGGCACTGTTGGTAGCCCCAGGCA
AGCCCCGACCTGGCAAGCCGCTGCCCCCGAAGACACGTGGAGAGCAGAGGCAGAGCGCCTTCACGGAGCT
GCCGAGGATGAAGGACCGGCAGGTGGATGCTCAGGCCCAGGAGAGGGAGCACGATGACCCCACAGGCCAA
CCTGGTGCCCCACAGCTGACCCAGAACATCCCCAGAGGCCCAGCTGGCAGCAAAGTCTTCTCTGTGTGGC
CCAGCGGAGCACGAAGTGAGCAAAGAAGCGCCTTTAGCAAACCAACCAAGCGACCAGCAGAGAGGCCTGA
GCTAACCTCAGTCTTCCCTGCAGGGGAATCTGCAGATGCCCTGGGGGAGCTGTCTGGACTCCTCAACACT
ACAGACCTCGCTTGTTGGGGTCGACTTTCAACTCCCAAGCTTTTGGTTGGTGATTTGTGGAACTTGCAAG
CATTGCCACAGAATGCTCCACTCTGTAGCACTTTTCTGGGTGCCCCTACACTGTGGCTGGAGCATACCCA
GGCCCAGGTGCCCCCACCCTCATCATCCTCCACCACTTCGTGGGCCCTCCTGCCACCCACCCTCACCTCC
CTGGGCTTGTCCACCCAGAACTGGTGTGCAAAGTGCAACCTGTCCTTTCGCCTAACGTCCGACCTGGTCT
TTCACATGCGATCCCACCACAAAAAGGAGCATGCGGGGCCTGACCCACATTCTCAGAAGCGGAGAGAAGA
GGCCCTTGCCTGCCCTGTGTGCCAGGAGCACTTCCGGGAGCGCCACCACCTCTCCCGGCACATGACTTCT
CACAGCTACCCAACTTTCTTGTACAAAGTGGTTGATATCGGTAAGCCTATCCCTAACCCTCTCCTCGGTC
TCGATTCTACGTAGTAATGAACTAGTCCGTAACTTGAAAGTATTTCGATTTCTTGGCTTTATATATCTTG
TGGAAAGGACGATTTGTCGGGGTTGTTGCACATCCA
