>Addgene plasmid #144879 | TFORF3403 | depositor partial sequence | sequence record 286753 | Barcode
TTTGTCGGGGTTGTTGCACATCCA
